>Addgene plasmid #51479 | pCDNA6/ERGIC2-WT | addgene partial sequence | sequence record 80633 | CMV-F 5'-CGCAAATGGGCGGTAGGCGTG-3'
ACTAGAGAACCCACTGCTTACTGGCTTATCGAAATTAATACGACTCACTATAGGGAGACCCAAGCTGGCT
AGTTAAGCTTGGTACCGAGCTCGGATCCACTAGTCCAGTGTGGTGGAATTCTGCAGATATCCAGCACAGT
GGCGGCCGCTCGACAAGCTTAAGATGAGGCGACTGAATCGGAAAAAAACTTTAAGTTTGGTAAAAGAGTT
GGATGCCTTTCCGAAGGTTCCTGAGAGCTATGTAGAGACTTCAGCCAGTGGAGGTACAGTTTCTCTAATA
GCATTTACAACTATGGCTTTATTAACCATAATGAAATTCTCAGTATATCAAGATACATGGATGAAGTATG
AATACGAAGTAGACAAGGATTTTTCTAGCAAATTAAGAATTAATATAGATATTACTGTTGCCATGAAGTG
TCAATATGTTGGAGCGGATGTATTGGATTTAGCAGAAACAATGGTTGCATCTGCAGATGGTTTAGTTTAT
GAACCAACAGTATTTGATCTTTCACCACAGCAGAAAGAGTGGCAGAGGATGCTGCAGCTGATTCAGAGTA
GGCTACAAGAAGAGCATTCACTTCAAGATGTGATATTTAAAAGTGCTTTTAAAAGTACATCAACAGCTCT
TCCACCAAGAGAAGATGATTCATCACAGTCTCCAAATGCATGCAGAATTCATGGCCATCTATATGTCAAT
AAAGTAGCAGGGAATTTTCACATAACAGTGGGCAAGGCAATTCCACATCCTCGTGGTCATGCACATTTGG
CAGCACTTGTCAACCATGAATCTTACAATTTTTCTCATAGAATAGATCATTTGTCTTTTGGAGAGCTTGT
TCCAGCAA
