[The description below was written by a language model from this plasmid's Addgene catalogue record.]
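Description:
pCDNA6/ERGIC2-WT is a mammalian expression plasmid built on the commercial pCDNA6 backbone (about 5.1 kb), carrying the wild-type human ERGIC2 coding sequence for a total size of roughly 6.3 kb. It is maintained in E. coli as a high-copy plasmid under ampicillin selection. It also provides a blasticidin resistance marker, so transfected mammalian cells can be selected and stable lines established. No feature table accompanies the record, so elements such as the replication origin and polyadenylation signal are not explicitly documented here.

The insert is about 1.16 kb and encodes ERGIC2, also known as PTX1, Erv41, CDA14 and cd002, with no mutations. Transcription is driven by the CMV promoter, a strong constitutive viral promoter widely used for high-level expression in mammalian cells. The record states that no tag or fusion partner is attached to the protein, so the native, unmodified protein is expected. The fragment was introduced by restriction cloning into an XhoI site that was filled in at both ends. This blunt-end strategy destroyed the site on each side, so the insert cannot be released again with that enzyme.

The stated purpose is expression of wild-type ERGIC2 in mammalian cells. The associated publication concerns the cloning, expression, localization and gene organization of PTX1, described there as a human protein downregulated in prostate cancer. The "WT" designation suggests it may serve as the unmutated reference in overexpression or localization experiments, although the record does not list any companion variant constructs.
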