Addgene plasmid #51479: pCDNA6/ERGIC2-WT
Purpose: Expresses ERGIC2-WT in mammalian cells
Depositing lab: Simon Kwok. Depositing organization: Albert Einstein Medical Center. Publication: Molecular cloning, expression, localization, and gene organization of PTX1, a human nuclear protein that is downregulated in prostate cancer. Kwok SC, Liu X, Daskal I. DNA Cell Biol. 2001 Jun;20(6):349-57. 10.1089/10445490152122460 PubMed 11445006.
Backbone
  Vector backbone: pCDNA6
  Backbone manufacturer: Invitrogen
  Backbone size w/o insert (bp): 5100
  Total vector size (bp): 6255
  Vector type: Mammalian Expression
  Selectable markers: Blasticidin
Growth in bacteria
  Bacterial resistance: Ampicillin, 100 μg/mL
  Growth temperature: 37°C
  Growth strain: DH5alpha
  Copy number: High Copy
Gene/Insert
  Gene/Insert name: ERGIC2-WT (alt name: PTX1)
  Species: H. sapiens (human)
  Insert size (bp): 1155
  Mutation: none
  Entrez Gene: ERGIC2 (a.k.a. CDA14, Erv41, PTX1, cd002)
  Promoter: CMV
  Tag / fusion protein: none
  Cloning method: Restriction Enzyme; 5′ cloning site XhoI (filled-in) (destroyed during cloning); 3′ cloning site XhoI (filled-in) (destroyed during cloning)
  Sequencing primers: 5′ AATACGACTCACTATAGGGCGA; 3′ TAGAAGGCACAGTCGAGGCTG
Terms and licenses: Academic/Nonprofit Terms; Industry Terms: Not Available to Industry
How to cite: pCDNA6/ERGIC2-WT was a gift from Simon Kwok (Addgene plasmid # 51479 ; http://n2t.net/addgene:51479 ; RRID:Addgene_51479)
